>Addgene plasmid #162017 | pLEX304-GFP-v2 IQSEC1 WT | addgene full sequence | sequence record 318827 | Addgene NGS Result
TACGGGGTCATTAGTTCATAGCCCATATATGGAGTTCCGCGTTACATAACTTACGGTAAATGGCCCGCCT
GGCTGACCGCCCAACGACCCCCGCCCATTGACGTCAATAATGACGTATGTTCCCATAGTAACGCCAATAG
GGACTTTCCATTGACGTCAATGGGTGGAGTATTTACGGTAAACTGCCCACTTGGCAGTACATCAAGTGTA
TCATATGCCAAGTACGCCCCCTATTGACGTCAATGACGGTAAATGGCCCGCCTGGCATTATGCCCAGTAC
ATGACCTTATGGGACTTTCCTACTTGGCAGTACATCTACGTATTAGTCATCGCTATTACCATGGTGATGC
GGTTTTGGCAGTACATCAATGGGCGTGGATAGCGGTTTGACTCACGGGGATTTCCAAGTCTCCACCCCAT
TGACGTCAATGGGAGTTTGTTTTGGCACCAAAATCAACGGGACTTTCCAAAATGTCGTAACAACTCCGCC
CCATTGACGCAAATGGGCGGTAGGCGTGTACGGTGGGAGGTCTATATAAGCAGAGCTGGTTTAGTGAACC
GTCAGATCCGCTAGCGCTACCGGTCGCCACCATGGTGAGCAAGGGCGAGGAGCTGTTCACCGGGGTGGTG
CCCATCCTGGTCGAGCTGGACGGCGACGTAAACGGCCACAAGTTCAGCGTGTCCGGCGAGGGCGAGGGCG
ATGCCACCTACGGCAAGCTGACCCTGAAGTTCATCTGCACCACCGGCAAGCTGCCCGTGCCCTGGCCCAC
CCTCGTGACCACCCTGACCTACGGCGTGCAGTGCTTCAGCCGCTACCCCGACCACATGAAGCAGCACGAC
TTCTTCAAGTCCGCCATGCCCGAAGGCTACGTCCAGGAGCGCACCATCTTCTTCAAGGACGACGGCAACT
ACAAGACCCGCGCCGAGGTGAAGTTCGAGGGCGACACCCTGGTGAACCGCATCGAGCTGAAGGGCATCGA
CTTCAAGGAGGACGGCAACATCCTGGGGCACAAGCTGGAGTACAACTACAACAGCCACAACGTCTATATC
ATGGCCGACAAGCAGAAGAACGGCATCAAGGTGAACTTCAAGATCCGCCACAACATCGAGGACGGCAGCG
TGCAGCTCGCCGACCACTACCAGCAGAACACCCCCATCGGCGACGGCCCCGTGCTGCTGCCCGACAACCA
CTACCTGAGCACCCAGTCCGCCCTGAGCAAAGACCCCAACGAGAAGCGCGATCACATGGTCCTGCTGGAG
TTCGTGACCGCCGCCGGGATCACTCTCGGCATGGACGAGCTGTACAAGTCCGGACTCAGATCTCGAGCTC
AAGCTTACATGTGGTGCCTGCACTGCAACTCGGAGAGGACCCAGTCCCTTCTGGAGCTAGAGCTTGACAG
CGGCGTCGAGGGCGAGGCCCCCAGCAGTGAGACTGGCACATCCCTGGACAGCCCCTCAGCCTACCCCCAG
GGCCCCTTGGTGCCCGGTTCCAGCCTGAGCCCGGATCACTACGAGCACACGTCAGTGGGAGCCTATGGGC
TGTACTCGGGGCCGCCGGGGCAACAGCAGCGCACGCGGAGGCCCAAGCTGCAGCACTCGACCTCCATCCT
GCGCAAGCAGGCTGAGGAGGAGGCCATCAAGCGCTCACGCTCACTCTCCGAGAGCTATGAGCTCTCCTCG
GACCTGCAGGACAAGCAGGTGGAGATGCTAGAGCGAAAGTATGGGGGGCGCCTGGTAACCCGCCATGCGG
CCCGCACCATCCAGACGGCGTTTCGCCAATATCAAATGAATAAAAACTTCGAGCGCTTGCGCAGCTCCAT
GTCAGAGAACCGCATGTCACGCCGGATTGTGCTGTCCAACATGAGGATGCAGTTCTCCTTTGAGGGGCCT
GAGAAAGTGCACAGCTCCTACTTCGAGGGGAAGCAGGTCTCAGTGACTAACGACGGCTCCCAGCTGGGAG
CCCTGGTGTCCCCTGAGTGTGGTGACCTCAGCGAGCCCACCACCCTCAAGTCTCCGGCCCCCTCCAGTGA
CTTTGCGGACGCCATCACCGAGCTGGAGGACGCCTTCTCTAGGCAAGTGAAATCACTGGCCGAGTCCATC
GACGATGCCCTCAACTGCCGCAGCCTGCACACTGAGGAGGCACCGGCCCTGGATGCGGCGCGGGCCCGGG
ACACCGAACCCCAGACAGCCCTGCACGGCATGGACCACCGCAAACTGGACGAGATGACGGCCTCGTACAG
TGATGTCACCCTGTACATCGATGAGGAGGAGCTGTCGCCCCCTCTGCCCCTCTCGCAGGCAGGGGACCGG
CCGTCCAGCACCGAGTCGGACCTGCGGCTACGGGCTGGGGGCGCAGCCCCAGACTACTGGGCCCTGGCCC
ACAAAGAGGACAAGGCTGACACGGACACGAGCTGCCGGAGCACGCCGTCGCTGGAGCGGCAGGAGCAGCG
GCTGCGGGTGGAGCATCTGCCGCTGCTCACCATCGAGCCACCCAGCGACAGCTCTGTGGACCTTAGTGAC
CGCTCGGAGCGGGGGTCACTCAAGAGGCAGAGTGCTTACGAGCGCAGCCTTGGCGGGCAGCAGGGCAGTC
CCAAGCATGGTCCCCACAGCGGCGCCCCCAAGAGCCTCCCCCGGGAGGAGCCTGAGTTGCGGCCCCGGCC
CCCCAGGCCCCTGGACAGCCACTTGGCCATCAATGGCTCAGCCAACCGGCAGAGCAAGTCTGAGTCGGAC
TACTCAGACGGTGACAATGACAGCATCAACAGCACGTCCAACTCCAACGATACCATCAACTGCAGCTCCG
AGTCATCGTCCCGTGACAGCCTGCGGGAGCAGACGCTCAGCAAGCAGACCTACCACAAGGAGGCCCGCAA
CAGCTGGGACTCGCCTGCCTTTAGCAACGATGTCATCCGCAAGAGGCACTACCGCATCGGCCTGAACCTC
TTCAACAAGAAGCCTGAGAAGGGAGTCCAGTACCTCATCGAGCGTGGCTTTGTGCCCGACACGCCCGTCG
GGGTGGCCCACTTCCTGCTGCAGCGCAAGGGCCTCAGCCGGCAGATGATCGGCGAGTTCCTGGGCAACCG
GCAGAAGCAGTTCAACCGTGACGTGCTCGACTGCGTCGTGGACGAGATGGACTTCTCTACCATGGAGCTG
GATGAGGCCCTCAGGAAATTCCAGGCGCACATCCGTGTCCAAGGGGAGGCTCAGAAAGTGGAGCGGCTCA
TAGAGGCGTTCAGCCAGCGCTACTGCATCTGCAACCCTGGGGTGGTGCGGCAATTCCGGAACCCAGACAC
CATTTTCATCCTGGCCTTCGCCATCATCCTGCTGAACACCGACATGTACAGCCCCAATGTCAAGCCCGAG
CGGAAAATGAAGCTAGAGGACTTCATCAAGAACCTCCGAGGTGTGGACGATGGTGAGGACATTCCCCGTG
AGATGCTGATGGGGATCTATGAACGGATCCGTAAGCGAGAGCTAAAGACCAATGAGGACCATGTGTCCCA
GGTGCAGAAGGTGGAGAAGCTCATTGTGGGGAAAAAGCCGATCGGATCCCTGCATCCCGGGCTCGGCTGT
GTGCTCTCTCTGCCCCACCGTCGGTTGGTCTGCTACTGCCGGCTCTTTGAGGTTCCAGACCCAAACAAGC
CCCAGAAACTCGGACTACACCAGCGAGAAATCTTCCTGTTCAACGACCTCCTGGTGGTCACCAAGATCTT
CCAGAAGAAGAAGAACTCGGTGACGTACAGCTTCCGACAGTCCTTCTCCTTGTACGGCATGCAGGTCCTG
CTCTTCGAGAACCAGTACTACCCCAATGGCATCCGGCTCACCTCGTCTGTCCCCGGAGCAGATATCAAAG
TGTTAATAAACTTCAACGCCCCCAACCCTCAAGACCGGAAGAAATTCACCGATGACCTGCGGGAGTCCAT
TGCGGAAGTCCAAGAGATGGAGAAGCACAGGATAGAGTCGGAGCTCGAGAAGCAGAAAGGCGTCGTGCGG
CCCAGCATGTCCCAGTGCTCTAGCCTCAAAAAGGAGTCGGGCAACGGAACACTGAGCCGGGCCTGCCTGG
ACGACAGCTATGCCAGCGGTGAGGGCCTCAAGCGCAGCGCCCTCAGCAGCTCCCTGCGGGACCTCTCGGA
AGCCGGGAAGCGAGGGCGTCGCAGCAGTGCGGGATCGCTAGAGAGCAATGTGGAATTTCAGCCTTTCGAG
CCACTGCAGCCGTCAGTGCTGTGCTCCTAAGAATTCTGCAGTCGACGGTACCGCGGGCCCGGGATCCACC
GGATCTAGATAACTGATCATAATCAGCCATACCACATTTGTAGAGGTTTTACTTGCTTTAAAAAACCTCC
CACACCTCCCCCTGAACCTGAAACATAAAATGAATGCAATTGTTGTTGTTGCTAACCGGTGGCGCGTTAA
GTCGACAATCAACCTCTGGATTACAAAATTTGTGAAAGATTGACTGGTATTCTTAACTATGTTGCTCCTT
TTACGCTATGTGGATACGCTGCTTTAATGCCTTTGTATCATGCTATTGCTTCCCGTATGGCTTTCATTTT
CTCCTCCTTGTATAAATCCTGGTTGCTGTCTCTTTATGAGGAGTTGTGGCCCGTTGTCAGGCAACGTGGC
GTGGTGTGCACTGTGTTTGCTGACGCAACCCCCACTGGTTGGGGCATTGCCACCACCTGTCAGCTCCTTT
CCGGGACTTTCGCTTTCCCCCTCCCTATTGCCACGGCGGAACTCATCGCCGCCTGCCTTGCCCGCTGCTG
GACAGGGGCTCGGCTGTTGGGCACTGACAATTCCGTGGTGTTGTCGGGGAAATCATCGTCCTTTCCTTGG
CTGCTCGCCTGTGTTGCCACCTGGATTCTGCGCGGGACGTCCTTCTGCTACGTCCCTTCGGCCCTCAATC
CAGCGGACCTTCCTTCCCGCGGCCTGCTGCCGGCTCTGCGGCCTCTTCCGCGTCTTCGCCTTCGCCCTCA
GACGAGTCGGATCTCCCTTTGGGCCGCCTCCCCGCGTCGACTTTAAGACCAATGACTTACAAGGCAGCTG
TAGATCTTAGCCACTTTTTAAAAGAAAAGGGGGGACTGGAAGGGCTAATTCACTCCCAACGAAGACAAGA
TCTGCTTTTTGCTTGTACTGGGTCTCTCTGGTTAGACCAGATCTGAGCCTGGGAGCTCTCTGGCTAACTA
GGGAACCCACTGCTTAAGCCTCAATAAAGCTTGCCTTGAGTGCTTCAAGTAGTGTGTGCCCGTCTGTTGT
GTGACTCTGGTAACTAGAGATCCCTCAGACCCTTTTAGTCAGTGTGGAAAATCTCTAGCAGTACGTATAG
TAGTTCATGTCATCTTATTATTCAGTATTTATAACTTGCAAAGAAATGAATATCAGAGAGTGAGAGGAAC
TTGTTTATTGCAGCTTATAATGGTTACAAATAAAGCAATAGCATCACAAATTTCACAAATAAAGCATTTT
TTTCACTGCATTCTAGTTGTGGTTTGTCCAAACTCATCAATGTATCTTATCATGTCTGGCTCTAGCTATC
CCGCCCCTAACTCCGCCCATCCCGCCCCTAACTCCGCCCAGTTCCGCCCATTCTCCGCCCCATGGCTGAC
TAATTTTTTTTATTTATGCAGAGGCCGAGGCCGCCTCGGCCTCTGAGCTATTCCAGAAGTAGTGAGGAGG
CTTTTTTGGAGGCCTAGGGACGTACCCAATTCGCCCTATAGTGAGTCGTATTACGCGCGCTCACTGGCCG
TCGTTTTACAACGTCGTGACTGGGAAAACCCTGGCGTTACCCAACTTAATCGCCTTGCAGCACATCCCCC
TTTCGCCAGCTGGCGTAATAGCGAAGAGGCCCGCACCGATCGCCCTTCCCAACAGTTGCGCAGCCTGAAT
GGCGAATGGG
[124 nt withheld, positions 5891-6014]
C
[91 nt withheld, positions 6016-6106]
A
[49 nt withheld, positions 6108-6156]
CCTTTGACGTTGGAGTCCACGTTCTTT
[37 nt withheld, positions 6184-6220]
ACCCTATCTCGGTCTATTCTTTTGATTTATAAGGGATTTTGCCGATTTCGGCCTATTGGTTAAAAAATGA
GCTGATTTAACAAAAATTTAACGCGAATTTTAACAAAATATTAACGCTTACAATTTAGGTGGCACTTTTC
GGGGAAATGTGCGCGGAACCCCTATTTGTTTATTTTTCTAAATACATTCAAATATGTATCCGCTCATGAG
ACAATAACCCTGATAAATGCTTCAATAATATTGAAAAAGGAAGAGTATGAGTATTCAACATTTCCGTGTC
GCCCTTATTCCCTTTTTTGCGGCATTTTGCCTTCCTGTTTTTGCTCACCCAGAAACGCTGGTGAAAGTAA
AAGATGCTGAAGATCAGTTGGGTGCACGAGTGGGTTACATCGAACTGGATCTCAACAGCGGTAAGATCCT
TGAGAGTTTTCGCCCCGAAGAACGTTTTCCAATGATGAGCACTTTTAAAGTTCTGCTATGTGGCGCGGTA
TTATCCCGTATTGACGCCGGGCAAGAGCAACTCGGTCGCCGCATACACTATTCTCAGAATGACTTGGTTG
AGTACTCACCAGTCACAGAAAAGCATCTTACGGATGGCATGACAGTAAGAGAATTATGCAGTGCTGCCAT
AACCATGAGTGATAACACTGCGGCCAACTTACTTCTGACAACGATCGGAGGACCGAAGGAGCTAACCGCT
TTTTTGCACAACATGGGGGATCATGTAACTCGCCTTGATCGTTGGGAACCGGAGCTGAATGAAGCCATAC
CAAACGACGAGCGTGACACCACGATGCCTGTAGCAATGGCAACAACGTTGCGCAAACTATTAACTGGCGA
ACTACTTACTCTAGCTTCCCGGCAACAATTAATAGACTGGATGGAGGCGGATAAAGTTGCAGGACCACTT
CTGCGCTCGGCCCTTCCGGCTGGCTGGTTTATTGCTGATAAATCTGGAGCCGGTGAGCGTGGGTCTCGCG
GTATCATTGCAGCACTGGGGCCAGATGGTAAGCCCTCCCGTATCGTAGTTATCTACACGACGGGGAGTCA
GGCAACTATGGATGAACGAAATAGACAGATCGCTGAGATAGGTGCCTCACTGATTAAGCATTGGTAACTG
TCAGACCAAGTTTACTCATATATACTTTAGATTGATTTAAAACTTCATTTTTAATTTAAAAGGATCTAGG
TGAAGATCCTTTTTGATAATCTCATGACCAAAATCCCTTAACGTGAGTTTTCGTTCCACTGAGCGTCAGA
CCCCGTAGAAAAGATCAAAGGATCTTCTTGAGATCCTTTTTTTCTGCGCGTAATCTGCTGCTTGCAAACA
AAAAAACCACCGCTACCAGCGGTGGTTTGTTTGCCGGATCAAGAGCTACCAACTCTTTTTCCGAAGGTAA
CTGGCTTCAGCAGAGCGCAGATACCAAATACTGTTCTTCTAGTGTAGCCGTAGTTAGGCCACCACTTCAA
GAACTCTGTAGCACCGCCTACATACCTCGCTCTGCTAATCCTGTTACCAGTGGCTGCTGCCAGTGGCGAT
AAGTCGTGTCTTACCGGGTTGGACTCAAGACGATAGTTACCGGATAAGGCGCAGCGGTCGGGCTGAACGG
GGGGTTCGTGCACACAGCCCAGCTTGGAGCGAACGACCTACACCGAACTGAGATACCTACAGCGTGAGCT
ATGAGAAAGCGCCACGCTTCCCGAAGGGAGAAAGGCGGACAGGTATCCGGTAAGCGGCAGGGTCGGAACA
GGAGAGCGCACGAGGGAGCTTCCAGGGGGAAACGCCTGGTATCTTTATAGTCCTGTCGGGTTTCGCCACC
TCTGACTTGAGCGTCGATTTTTGTGATGCTCGTCAGGGGGGCGGAGCCTATGGAAAAACGCCAGCAACGC
GGCCTTTTTACGGTTCCTGGCCTTTTGCTGGCCTTTTGCTCACATGTTCTTTCCTGCGTTATCCCCTGAT
TCTGTGGATAACCGTATTACCGCCTTTGAGTGAGCTGATACCGCTCGCCGCAGCCGAACGACCGAGCGCA
GCGAGTCAGTGAGCGAGGAAGCGGAAGAGCGCCCAATACGCAAACCGCCTCTCCCCGCGCGTTGGCCGAT
TCATTAATGCAGCTGGCACGACAGGTTTCCCGACTGGAAAGCGGGCAGTGAGCGCAACGCAATTAATGTG
AGTTAGCTCACTCATTAGGCACCCCAGGCTTTACACTTTATGCTTCCGGCTCGTATGTTGTGTGGAATTG
TGAGCGGATAACAATTTCACACAGGAAACAGCTATGACCATGATTACGCCAAGCGCGCAATTAACCCTCA
CTAAAGGGAACAAAAGCTGGAGCTGCAAGCTTAATGTAGTCTTATGCAATACTCTTGTAGTCTTGCAACA
TGGTAACGATGAGTTAGCAACATGCCTTACAAGGAGAGAAAAAGCACCGTGCATGCCGATTGGTGGAAGT
AAGGTGGTACGATCGTGCCTTATTAGGAAGGCAACAGACGGGTCTGACATGGATTGGACGAACCACTGAA
TTGCCGCATTGCAGAGATATTGTATTTAAGTGCCTAGCTCGATACATAAACGGGTCTCTCTGGTTAGACC
AGATCTGAGCCTGGGAGCTCTCTGGCTAACTAGGGAACCCACTGCTTAAGCCTCAATAAAGCTTGCCTTG
AGTGCTTCAAGTAGTGTGTGCCCGTCTGTTGTGTGACTCTGGTAACTAGAGATCCCTCAGACCCTTTTAG
TCAGTGTGGAAAATCTCTAGCAGTGGCGCCCGAACAGGGACTTGAAAGCGAAAGGGAAACCAGAGGAGCT
CTCTCGACGCAGGACTCGGCTTGCTGAAGCGCGCACGGCAAGAGGCGAGGGGCGGCGACTGGTGAGTACG
CCAAAAATTTTGACTAGCGGAGGCTAGAAGGAGAGAGATGGGTGCGAGAGCGTCAGTATTAAGCGGGGGA
GAATTAGATCGCGATGGGAAAAAATTCGGTTAAGGCCAGGGGGAAAGAAAAAATATAAATTAAAACATAT
AGTATGGGCAAGCAGGGAGCTAGAACGATTCGCAGTTAATCCTGGCCTGTTAGAAACATCAGAAGGCTGT
AGACAAATACTGGGACAGCTACAACCATCCCTTCAGACAGGATCAGAAGAACTTAGATCATTATATAATA
CAGTAGCAACCCTCTATTGTGTGCATCAAAGGATAGAGATAAAAGACACCAAGGAAGCTTTAGACAAGAT
AGAGGAAGAGCAAAACAAAAGTAAGACCACCGCACAGCAAGCGGCCGCTGATCTTCAGACCTGGAGGAGG
AGATATGAGGGACAATTGGAGAAGTGAATTATATAAATATAAAGTAGTAAAAATTGAACCATTAGGAGTA
GCACCCACCAAGGCAAAGAGAAGAGTGGTGCAGAGAGAAAAAAGAGCAGTGGGAATAGGAGCTTTGTTCC
TTGGGTTCTTGGGAGCAGCAGGAAGCACTATGGGCGCAGCGTCAATGACGCTGACGGTACAGGCCAGACA
ATTATTGTCTGGTATAGTGCAGCAGCAGAACAATTTGCTGAGGGCTATTGAGGCGCAACAGCATCTGTTG
CAACTCACAGTCTGGGGCATCAAGCAGCTCCAGGCAAGAATCCTGGCTGTGGAAAGATACCTAAAGGATC
AACAGCTCCTGGGGATTTGGGGTTGCTCTGGAAAACTCATTTGCACCACTGCTGTGCCTTGGAATGCTAG
TTGGAGTAATAAATCTCTGGAACAGATTTGGAATCACACGACCTGGATGGAGTGGGACAGAGAAATTAAC
AATTACACAAGCTTAATACACTCCTTAATTGAAGAATCGCAAAACCAGCAAGAAAAGAATGAACAAGAAT
TATTGGAATTAGATAAATGGGCAAGTTTGTGGAATTGGTTTAACATAACAAATTGGCTGTGGTATATAAA
ATTATTCATAATGATAGTAGGAGGCTTGGTAGGTTTAAGAATAGTTTTTGCTGTACTTTCTATAGTGAAT
AGAGTTAGGCAGGGATATTCACCATTATCGTTTCAGACCCACCTCCCAACCCCGAGGGGACCCTTGCGCC
TTTTCCAAGGCAGCCCTGGGTTTGCGCAGGGACGCGGCTGCTCTGGGCGTGGTTCCGGGAAACGCAGCGG
CGCCGACCCTGGGTCTCGCACATTCTTCACGTCCGTTCGCAGCGTCACCCGGATCTTCGCCGCTACCCTT
GTGGGCCCCCCGGCGACGCTTCCTGCTCCGCCCCTAAGTCGGGAAGGTTCCTTGCGGTTCGCGGCGTGCC
GGACGTGACAAACGGAAGCCGCACGTCTCACTAGTACCCTCGCAGACGGACAGCGCCAGGGAGCAATGGC
AGCGCGCCGACCGCGATGGGCTGTGGCCAATAGCGGCTGCTCAGCAGGGCGCGCCGAGAGCAGCGGCCGG
GAAGGGGCGGTGCGGGAGGCGGGGTGTGGGGCGGTAGTGTGGGCCCTGTTCCTGCCCGCGCGGTGTTCCG
CATTCTGCAAGCCTCCGGAGCGCACGTCGGCAGTCGGCTCCCTCGTTGACCGAATCACCGACCTCTCTCC
CCAGGGGGTACCACCATGGCCAAGCCTTTGTCTCAAGAAGAATCCACCCTCATTGAAAGAGCAACGGCTA
CAATCAACAGCATCCCCATCTCTGAAGACTACAGCGTCGCCAGCGCAGCTCTCTCTAGCGACGGCCGCAT
CTTCACTGGTGTCAATGTATATCATTTTACTGGGGGACCTTGTGCAGAACTCGTGGTGCTGGGCACTGCT
GCTGCTGCGGCAGCTGGCAACCTGACTTGTATCGTCGCGATCGGAAATGAGAACAGGGGCATCTTGAGCC
CCTGCGGACGGTGCCGACAGGTGCTTCTCGATCTGCATCCTGGGATCAAAGCCATAGTGAAGGACAGTGA
TGGACAGCCGACGGCAGTTGGGATTCGTGAATTGCTGCCCTCTGGTTATGTGTGGGAGGGCCTGCAGCTG
CAGTAGTAAGAATTCTAGATCTTGAGACAAATGGCAGTATTCATCCACAATTTTAAAAGAAAAGGGGGGA
TTGGGGGGTACAGTGCAGGGGAAAGAATAGTAGACATAATAGCAACAGACATACAAACTAAAGAATTACA
AAAACAAATTACAAAAATTCAAAATTTTCGGGTTTATTACAGGGACAGCAGAGATCCACTTTGGCGCCGG
CTCGAGGGGGCCCGGGGTTATTAATAGTAATCAAT
Features (pLannotate 1.2.2; 33 found; start..end, strand, type, name):
     40..343     +  enhancer       CMV enhancer: human cytomegalovirus immediate early enhancer
    344..547     +  promoter       CMV promoter: human cytomegalovirus (CMV) immediate early promoter
    592..1308    +  CDS            EGFP: EGFP is a basic (constitutively fluorescent) green fluorescent protein published in 1996, derived from Aequorea victoria. It is reported to be a rapidly-maturing weak dimer with moderate acid sensitivity.
   1309..1336    +  misc_feature   MCS (fragment): multiple cloning site
   1339..4227    +  CDS            IQSEC1: IQEC1_HUMAN - Also known as ARFGEP100, BRAG2 From Homo sapiens (Human).
   4231..4267    +  misc_feature   MCS (fragment): multiple cloning site
   4284..4368    +  CDS            large T antigen (fragment): large T antigen from SV40 (simian virus 40)
   4417..5005    +  misc_feature   WPRE: woodchuck hepatitis virus posttranscriptional regulatory element
   5056..5075    +  misc_feature   cPPT/CTS (fragment): central polypurine tract and central termination sequence of HIV-1
   5077..5310    +  LTR            3' LTR (ΔU3): self-inactivating 3' long terminal repeat (LTR) from HIV-1
   5388..5509    +  polyA_signal   SV40 poly(A) signal: SV40 polyadenylation signal
   5549..5684    +  rep_origin     SV40 ori: SV40 origin of replication
   5705..5723    -  promoter       T7 promoter: promoter for bacteriophage T7 RNA polymerase
   5731..5886    +  CDS            lacZα (fragment): LacZα fragment of β-galactosidase; lacZ fragment
   5891..6319    +  rep_origin     f1 ori (sequence partly withheld): f1 bacteriophage origin of replication; arrow indicates direction of (+) strand synthesis
   6372..6476    +  promoter       AmpR promoter: bla
   6477..7337    +  CDS            AmpR: β-lactamase; bla; confers resistance to ampicillin, carbenicillin, and related antibiotics
   7508..8096    +  rep_origin     ori: high-copy-number ColE1/pMB1/pBR322/pUC origin of replication
   8279..8371    +  CDS            lacI (fragment): lac repressor; lacI; The lac repressor binds to the lac operator to inhibit transcription in E. coli. This inhibition can be relieved by adding lactose or isopropyl-β-D-thiogalactopyranoside (IPTG).
   8384..8405    +  protein_bind   CAP binding site: CAP binding activates transcription in the presence of cAMP. E. coli catabolite activator protein
   8420..8450    +  promoter       lac promoter: promoter for the E. coli lac operon
   8454..8476    +  protein_bind   lac operator (fragment): The lac repressor binds to the lac operator to inhibit transcription in E. coli. This inhibition can be relieved by adding lactose or isopropyl-β-D-thiogalactopyranoside (IPTG). lac repressor encoded by lacI
   8519..8537    +  promoter       T3 promoter: promoter for bacteriophage T3 RNA polymerase
   8565..8791    +  promoter       RSV promoter: Rous sarcoma virus enhancer/promoter
   8792..8972    +  LTR            5' LTR (truncated): truncated 5' long terminal repeat (LTR) from HIV-1
   9019..9144    +  misc_feature   HIV-1 Ψ: packaging signal of human immunodeficiency virus type 1
   9128..9491    +  CDS            HIV-1 gag (fragment): gag protein from human immunodeficiency virus 1; gag
   9637..9870    +  misc_feature   RRE: The Rev response element (RRE) of HIV-1 allows for Rev-dependent mRNA export from the nucleus to the cytoplasm.
  10247..10273   +  CDS            Rev (fragment): human immunodeficiency virus 1 (HIV-1) Rev protein; rev; enhances nuclear export of unspliced and incompletely spliced viral mRNAs
  10274..10774   +  promoter       hPGK promoter: human phosphoglycerate kinase 1 promoter
  10786..11181   +  CDS            BSD: blasticidin S deaminase; Aspergillus terreus BSD; confers resistance to blasticidin
  11241..11358   +  misc_feature   cPPT/CTS: central polypurine tract and central termination sequence of HIV-1
  11417..11435   +  enhancer       CMV enhancer (fragment): human cytomegalovirus immediate early enhancer
