[The description below was written by a language model from this plasmid's Addgene catalogue record and pLannotate feature annotations shown in this document.]
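Description:
pLEX304-GFP-v2 IQSEC1 WT is a third-generation-style, self-inactivating HIV-1 lentiviral transfer plasmid built on the pLEX304-GFP backbone for expressing human IQSEC1 (also called BRAG2, GEP100 or ARF-GEP100), an ARF GTPase exchange factor, in mammalian cells. The catalogue entry specifies wild-type splice variant 2. In bacteria the plasmid is maintained through a high-copy ColE1/pUC-type origin and selected with ampicillin via β-lactamase. An f1 origin, an SV40 origin and remnants of lac and T7/T3 cloning-vector sequence are also present in the backbone.

The viral genome is transcribed from an RSV promoter fused to a truncated 5' LTR and carries the Ψ packaging signal with a partial gag sequence, the Rev response element for Rev-dependent nuclear export, a central polypurine tract, WPRE to enhance transcript stability and expression, and a ΔU3 3' LTR that disables LTR promoter activity after integration. Two internal cassettes lie between the LTRs. An hPGK promoter drives blasticidin S deaminase, allowing blasticidin selection of transduced cells. Downstream, the CMV enhancer/promoter drives EGFP followed by a short multiple-cloning-site linker and then the IQSEC1 coding sequence. This layout, together with the plasmid name, indicates an N-terminally GFP-tagged IQSEC1 fusion, although the record does not explicitly confirm the reading frame. A short SV40 large T antigen fragment is annotated after the insert, and its role is not stated.

The construct is suited to producing lentivirus for stable expression of fluorescently labelled IQSEC1, supporting localisation and functional studies. The associated publication concerns an ARF GTPase module in phosphoinositide metabolism, invasion and metastasis.
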