Addgene plasmid #162017: pLEX304-GFP-v2 IQSEC1 WT
Purpose: Expression of IQSEC1 splice variant 2
Depositing lab: David Bryant. Depositing organization: University of Glasgow. Publication: An ARF GTPase module promoting invasion and metastasis through regulating phosphoinositide metabolism. Nacke M, Sandilands E, Nikolatou K, Roman-Fernandez A, Mason S, Patel R, Lilla S, Yelland T, Galbraith LCA, Freckmann EC, McGarry L, Morton JP, Shanks E, Leung HY, Markert E, Ismail S, Zanivan S, Blyth K, Bryant DM. Nat Commun. 2021 Mar 12;12(1):1623. doi: 10.1038/s41467-021-21847-4. PubMed 33712589.
Backbone
  Vector backbone: pLEX304-GFP
  Vector type: Lentiviral
Growth in bacteria
  Bacterial resistance: Ampicillin, 100 μg/mL
  Growth temperature: 37°C
  Growth strain: NEB Stable
  Copy number: High Copy
Gene/Insert
  Gene/Insert name: IQSEC1
  Species: H. sapiens (human)
  Entrez Gene: IQSEC1 (a.k.a. ARF-GEP100, ARFGEP100, BRAG2, GEP100)
  Cloning method: Restriction Enzyme; 5′ cloning site Unknown (unknown if destroyed)
Terms and licenses: Academic/Nonprofit Terms; Industry Terms: Not Available to Industry
Depositor comments: Please visit https://doi.org/10.1101/851410 for bioRxiv preprint.
How to cite: pLEX304-GFP-v2 IQSEC1 WT was a gift from David Bryant (Addgene plasmid # 162017 ; http://n2t.net/addgene:162017 ; RRID:Addgene_162017)
